>Addgene plasmid #59294 | pLL3.7 Lmo3.8 shRNA | addgene partial sequence | sequence record 95238 | WPRE-R 5'-CATAGCGTAAAAGGAGCAACA-3'
CAAATTTTGTAATCCAGAGGTTGATTATCGATAAGCTTGATATCGAATTGTACCTAGTGGAACCGGAACC
CTTAAACATGTATAACTTCGTATAATGTATGCTATACGAAGTTATTAGGTCCCTCGACGAATTCCTACTT
GTACAGCTCGTCCATGCCGAGAGTGATCCCGGCGGCGGTCACGAACTCCAGCAGGACCATGTGATCGCGC
TTCTCGTTGGGGTCTTTGCTCAGGGCGGACTGGGTGCTCAGGTAGTGGTTGTCGGGCAGCAGCACGGGGC
CGTCGCCGATGGGGGTGTTCTGCTGGTAGTGGTCGGCGAGCTGCACGCTGCCGTCCTCGATGTTGTGGCG
GATCTTGAAGTTCACCTTGATGCCGTTCTTCTGCTTGTCGGCCATGATATAGACGTTGTGGCTGTTGTAG
TTGTACTCCAGCTTGTGCCCCAGGATGTTGCCGTCCTCCTTGAAGTCGATGCCCTT
