>Addgene plasmid #59294 | pLL3.7 Lmo3.8 shRNA | addgene partial sequence | sequence record 95239 | mU6-F 5'-ATATCCCTTGGAGAAAAGCCTT-3'
CCTTTGTTTCAGAGAACAAAGGATAAGGTTAGCCTTTTTTCTCGAGGTCGACGGTATCGATAAGCTCGCT
TCACGAGATTCCAGCAGGTCGAGGGACCTAATAACTTCGTATAGCATACATTATACGAAGTTATATTAAG
GGTTCCAAGCTTAAGCGGCCGCGTGGATAACCGTATTACCGCCATGCATTAGTTATTAATAGTAATCAAT
TACGGGGTCATTAGTTCATAGCCCATATATGGAGTTCCGCGTTACATAACTTACGGTAAATGGCCCGCCT
GGCTGACCGCCCAACGACCCCCGCCCATTGACGTCAATAATGACGTATGTTCCCATAGTAACGCCAATAG
GGACTTTCCATTGACGTCAATGGGTGGAGTATTTACGGTAAACTGCCCACTTGGCAGTACATCAAGTGTA
TCATATGCCAAGTACGCCCCCTATTGACGTCAATGACGGTAAATGGCCCGCCTGGCATTATGCCCAGTAC
ATGACCTTATGGGACTTTCCTACTTGGCAGTACATCTACGTATTAGTCATCGCTATTACCATGGTGATGC
GGTTTTGGCAGTACATCAATGGGCGTGGATAGCGGTTTGACTCACGGGGATTTCCAAGTCTCCACCCCAT
TGACGTCAATGGGGAGTTTGTTTTGGCACCAAAATCAACGGGACTTTCCAAAATGTCGTAACAACTTCCG
CCCCCATTGACGCAAATGGGGCGGG
