[The description below was written by a language model from this plasmid's Addgene catalogue record.]
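Description:
pLL3.7 Lmo3.8 shRNA is a lentiviral RNA interference vector built on the pLL3.7 (LentiLox 3.7) backbone and designed to knock down mouse Lmo3. It is a high-copy plasmid propagated in bacteria under ampicillin selection. As with many lentiviral plasmids carrying repeated terminal sequences, the record notes some risk of recombination during propagation and suggests a recombination-deficient host strain. The listed total size is about 7.6 kb, slightly smaller than the stated empty backbone, which is consistent with a short hairpin oligonucleotide replacing a stuffer fragment between the HpaI and XhoI cloning sites. The record does not say whether those sites survive.

The payload is a short hairpin RNA, designated Lmo3.8, directed against the mouse Lmo3 transcript and transcribed from the mouse U6 promoter. U6 is an RNA polymerase III promoter suited to producing small, defined RNAs that are processed into siRNA by the cellular RNAi machinery. A separate CMV-driven EGFP cassette acts as a reporter, so transfected or transduced cells can be identified or sorted by fluorescence; GFP is the only mammalian marker listed, and no drug selection is recorded. The vector is also classified as Cre/Lox, reflecting lox sites in the pLL3.7 backbone, although the record does not describe their exact arrangement and no feature table is provided.

Packaged into lentiviral particles, the construct allows stable delivery of the hairpin to dividing and non-dividing mammalian cells. The associated work examined the role of Lmo genes in behavioural responses to ethanol in Drosophila and mice, so the construct would have served to reduce Lmo3 expression in mouse cells or tissue.
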