Addgene plasmid #59294: pLL3.7 Lmo3.8 shRNA
Purpose: shRNA to mouse Lmo3
Depositing lab: Ulrike Heberlein. Depositing organization: University of California, San Francisco (UCSF). Publication: Lmo genes regulate behavioral responses to ethanol in Drosophila melanogaster and the mouse. Lasek AW, Giorgetti F, Berger KH, Tayor S, Heberlein U. Alcohol Clin Exp Res. 2011 Sep;35(9):1600-6. doi: 10.1111/j.1530-0277.2011.01506.x. Epub 2011 May 20. PubMed 21599714.
Backbone
  Vector backbone: pLL3.7
  Backbone manufacturer: Addgene Plasmid #11795
  Backbone size w/o insert (bp): 7650
  Total vector size (bp): 7579
  Vector type: Mammalian Expression, Lentiviral, RNAi, Cre/Lox
  Selectable markers: GFP
Growth in bacteria
  Bacterial resistance: Ampicillin, 100 μg/mL
  Growth temperature: 30°C
  Growth strain: Stbl3
  Growth instructions: Although this plasmid grows in standard bacteria, to reduce the chance of recombination we recommend that you grow the plasmid at 30oC in Stbl3 cells from Invitrogen.
  Copy number: High Copy
Gene/Insert
  Gene/Insert name: Lmo3.8 shRNA (alt name: Lmo3.8)
  gRNA/shRNA sequence: GGCTAACCTTATCCTTTGT
  Species: M. musculus (mouse)
  Promoter: mouse U6
  Cloning method: Restriction Enzyme; 5′ cloning site HpaI (unknown if destroyed); 3′ cloning site XhoI (unknown if destroyed)
  Sequencing primers: 5′ U6 (5'-cagtgcaggggaaagaatagtagac-3')
Resource information
  A portion of this plasmid was derived from a plasmid made by: Luk Parijs
Terms and licenses: Academic/Nonprofit Terms; Industry Terms: Not Available to Industry
Depositor comments: Lentiviral vector that expresses shRNA under the mouse U6 promoter. A CMV-EGFP reporter cassette is included in the vector to monitor expression. Supported by the NIAAA INIA West consortium.
How to cite: pLL3.7 Lmo3.8 shRNA was a gift from Ulrike Heberlein (Addgene plasmid # 59294 ; http://n2t.net/addgene:59294 ; RRID:Addgene_59294)
